Addgene plasmid #132064: pDONR221_SLC35A1
Purpose: Gateway entry clone with codon-optimized ORF sequence for subcloning into custom expression vectors
Depositing lab: RESOLUTE Consortium & Giulio Superti-Furga. Depositing organization: CeMM Research Center for Molecular Medicine. Publication: The RESOLUTE consortium: unlocking SLC transporters for drug discovery. Superti-Furga G, Lackner D, Wiedmer T, Ingles-Prieto A, Barbosa B, Girardi E, Goldmann U, Gurtl B, Klavins K, Klimek C, Lindinger S, Lineiro-Retes E, Muller AC, Onstein S, Redinger G, Reil D, Sedlyarov V, Wolf G, Crawford M, Everley R, ... Steppan CM. Nat Rev Drug Discov. 2020 Jul;19(7):429-430. doi: 10.1038/d41573-020-00056-6. PubMed 32265506.
Backbone
  Vector backbone: pDONR221
  Backbone manufacturer: Thermo Fisher Scientific
  Backbone size w/o insert (bp): 2550
  Vector type: Mammalian Expression
Growth in bacteria
  Bacterial resistance: Kanamycin, 50 μg/mL
  Growth temperature: 37°C
  Growth strain: Stbl3
  Copy number: High Copy
Gene/Insert
  Gene/Insert name: SLC35A1 (alt name: CMPST, hCST)
  Species: H. sapiens (human)
  Insert size (bp): 1011
  Entrez Gene: SLC35A1 (a.k.a. CDG2F, CMPST, CST, hCST)
  Cloning method: Gateway Cloning
  Sequencing primers: 5′ M13-fwd; 3′ M13-rev
Terms and licenses: Academic/Nonprofit Terms; Industry Terms
Depositor comments: For more information on the full Resolute plasmid collection, please see www.addgene.org/depositor-collections/re-solute/. Please provide your feedback on this plasmid to the RESOLUTE consortium by filling out their RESOLUTE repository feedback form: https://forms.office.com/Pages/ResponsePage.aspx?id=0e05yklzmkS7rjFGQL4N7z4feCLQvEJAmVcOCM_u885UN1JJRko0Ukg4TVQwNTZLOUxPQVJWT1NHUCQlQCN0PWcu
How to cite: pDONR221_SLC35A1 was a gift from RESOLUTE Consortium & Giulio Superti-Furga (Addgene plasmid # 132064 ; http://n2t.net/addgene:132064 ; RRID:Addgene_132064)
