[The description below was written by a language model from this plasmid's Addgene catalogue record and pLannotate feature annotations shown in this document.]
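Description:
pDONR221_SLC35A1 is a Gateway entry clone built on the commercial pDONR221 backbone, carrying a codon-optimized open reading frame for human SLC35A1 (also known as CMPST, CST or hCST). It is maintained in E. coli as a high-copy plasmid through a ColE1/pUC-type origin of replication and is selected with kanamycin via an aminoglycoside phosphotransferase (KanR) gene. The sequenced construct is about 3.6 kb, consistent with a roughly 2.5 kb backbone plus a 1,011 bp insert.

The SLC35A1 coding sequence sits between attL1 and attL2, the recombination sites used in the Gateway LR reaction, so the ORF can be moved directionally and in frame into any compatible attR-containing destination vector. Upstream of the cassette lie the rrnB T1 and T2 transcription terminators, which insulate the insert from read-through transcription in bacteria. A T7 promoter lies just beyond attL2 in the reverse orientation, and M13 primer sites flank the cassette for sequence verification. Short annotated lacI and lacZα fragments are backbone remnants rather than functional genes.

Although the catalogue lists the vector type as mammalian expression, the feature table shows no mammalian promoter or polyadenylation signal and no tags or reporters. Expression therefore depends on transfer into a destination vector that supplies these elements.

SLC35A1 encodes the Golgi CMP-sialic acid transporter, which imports CMP-sialic acid from the cytosol for use by glycosyltransferases and is thought to act as an antiporter with CMP. The plasmid belongs to a consortium collection of solute carrier ORFs intended for subcloning into custom expression vectors for transporter research and drug discovery.
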