Features (pLannotate 1.2.2; 10 found; start..end, strand, type, name):
    121..213     +  CDS            lacI (fragment): lac repressor; lacI; The lac repressor binds to the lac operator to inhibit transcription in E. coli. This inhibition can be relieved by adding lactose or isopropyl-β-D-thiogalactopyranoside (IPTG).
    268..295     -  terminator     rrnB T2 terminator: transcription terminator T2 from the E. coli rrnB gene
    427..470     +  terminator     rrnB T1 terminator: Escherichia coli rrnB; transcription terminator T1 from the E. coli rrnB gene
    517..553     -  CDS            lacZα (fragment): LacZα fragment of β-galactosidase; lacZ fragment
    569..668     +  protein_bind   attL1: mutant version of attL; recombination site for the Gateway® LR reaction LR Clonase™
    674..1684    +  CDS            SLC35A1: S35A1_HUMAN - Experimental evidence at protein level: Swiss-Prot protein existence level 1. Transports CMP-sialic acid from the cytosol into Golgi vesicles where glycosyltransferases function (PubMed:15576474). Efficient CMP-sialic acid uptake depends on the presence of free CMP inside the vesicles, suggesting the proteins functions as an antiporter. Binds both CMP-sialic acid and free CMP, but has higher affinity for free CMP (By similarity). From Homo sapiens (Human).
   1686..1785    -  protein_bind   attL2: mutant version of attL; recombination site for the Gateway® LR reaction LR Clonase™
   1803..1821    -  promoter       T7 promoter: promoter for bacteriophage T7 RNA polymerase
   1955..2764    +  CDS            KanR: aminoglycoside phosphotransferase; aph(3')-Ia; confers resistance to kanamycin in bacteria or G418 (Geneticin®) in eukaryotes
   2911..3499    +  rep_origin     ori: high-copy-number ColE1/pMB1/pBR322/pUC origin of replication
>Addgene plasmid #132064 | pDONR221_SLC35A1 | addgene full sequence | sequence record 262932 | Addgene NGS Result
CTTTCCTGCGTTATCCCCTGATTCTGTGGATAACCGTATTACCGCCTTTGAGTGAGCTGATACCGCTCGC
CGCAGCCGAACGACCGAGCGCAGCGAGTCAGTGAGCGAGGAAGCGGAAGAGCGCCCAATACGCAAACCGC
CTCTCCCCGCGCGTTGGCCGATTCATTAATGCAGCTGGCACGACAGGTTTCCCGACTGGAAAGCGGGCAG
TGAGCGCAACGCAATTAATACGCGTACCGCTAGCCAGGAAGAGTTTGTAGAAACGCAAAAAGGCCATCCG
TCAGGATGGCCTTCTGCTTAGTTTGATGCCTGGCAGTTTATGGCGGGCGTCCTGCCCGCCACCCTCCGGG
CCGTTGCTTCACAACGTTCAAATCCGCTCCCGGCGGATTTGTCCTACTCAGGAGAGCGTTCACCGACAAA
CAACAGATAAAACGAAAGGCCCAGTCTTCCGACTGAGCCTTTCGTTTTATTTGATGCCTGGCAGTTCCCT
ACTCTCGCGTTAACGCTAGCATGGATGTTTTCCCAGTCACGACGTTGTAAAACGACGGCCAGTCTTAAGC
TCGGGCCCCAAATAATGATTTTATTTTGACTGATAGTGACCTGTTCGTTGCAACACATTGATGAGCAATG
CTTTTTTATAATGCCAACTTTGTACAAAAAAGCAGGCTCCACCATGGCAGCACCTAGGGACAACGTGACC
CTGCTGTTCAAGCTGTACTGCCTGGCCGTGATGACCCTGATGGCAGCCGTGTACACAATCGCCCTGCGGT
ATACCAGAACATCTGATAAGGAGCTGTATTTCAGCACCACAGCCGTGTGCATCACCGAAGTGATCAAGCT
GCTGCTGAGCGTGGGCATCCTGGCCAAGGAGACAGGCTCCCTGGGCAGGTTTAAGGCCTCTCTGCGCGAG
AATGTGCTGGGCTCCCCCAAGGAGCTGCTGAAGCTGTCTGTGCCTAGCCTGGTGTACGCCGTGCAGAACA
ATATGGCCTTTCTGGCCCTGAGCAACCTGGACGCAGCCGTGTACCAGGTGACCTATCAGCTGAAGATCCC
ATGCACCGCCCTGTGCACAGTGCTGATGCTGAATAGGACACTGAGCAAGCTGCAGTGGGTGTCCGTGTTC
ATGCTGTGCGCAGGAGTGACCCTGGTGCAGTGGAAGCCAGCCCAGGCCACAAAGGTGGTGGTGGAGCAGA
ACCCCCTGCTGGGCTTTGGAGCAATCGCAATCGCCGTGCTGTGCTCCGGATTCGCAGGCGTGTACTTTGA
GAAGGTGCTGAAGAGCTCCGACACCTCCCTGTGGGTGCGCAATATCCAGATGTACCTGTCTGGCATCATC
GTGACACTGGCCGGCGTGTATCTGTCTGATGGCGCCGAGATCAAGGAGAAGGGCTTCTTTTACGGCTATA
CCTACTACGTGTGGTTCGTGATCTTTCTGGCAAGCGTGGGAGGACTGTACACCTCCGTGGTGGTGAAGTA
TACAGACAACATCATGAAGGGCTTCTCTGCCGCAGCAGCAATCGTGCTGTCCACCATCGCCTCTGTGATG
CTGTTCGGCCTGCAGATCACCCTGACATTTGCCCTGGGCACACTGCTGGTGTGCGTGAGCATCTACCTGT
ATGGCCTGCCCCGGCAGGATACCACATCTATCCAGCAGGGCGAGACCGCCAGCAAGGAGAGAGTGATCGG
CGTGGACCCAGCTTTCTTGTACAAAGTTGGCATTATAAGAAAGCATTGCTTATCAATTTGTTGCAACGAA
CAGGTCACTATCAGTCAAAATAAAATCATTATTTGCCATCCAGCTGATATCCCCTATAGTGAGTCGTATT
ACATGGTCATAGCTGTTTCCTGGCAGCTCTGGCCCGTGTCTCAAAATCTCTGATGTTACATTGCACAAGA
TAAAAATATATCATCATGAACAATAAAACTGTCTGCTTACATAAACAGTAATACAAGGGGTGTTATGAGC
CATATTCAACGGGAAACGTCGAGGCCGCGATTAAATTCCAACATGGATGCTGATTTATATGGGTATAAAT
GGGCTCGCGATAATGTCGGGCAATCAGGTGCGACAATCTATCGCTTGTATGGGAAGCCCGATGCGCCAGA
GTTGTTTCTGAAACATGGCAAAGGTAGCGTTGCCAATGATGTTACAGATGAGATGGTCAGACTAAACTGG
CTGACGGAATTTATGCCTCTTCCGACCATCAAGCATTTTATCCGTACTCCTGATGATGCATGGTTACTCA
CCACTGCGATCCCCGGAAAAACAGCATTCCAGGTATTAGAAGAATATCCTGATTCAGGTGAAAATATTGT
TGATGCGCTGGCAGTGTTCCTGCGCCGGTTGCATTCGATTCCTGTTTGTAATTGTCCTTTTAACAGCGAT
CGCGTATTTCGTCTCGCTCAGGCGCAATCACGAATGAATAACGGTTTGGTTGATGCGAGTGATTTTGATG
ACGAGCGTAATGGCTGGCCTGTTGAACAAGTCTGGAAAGAAATGCATAAACTTTTGCCATTCTCACCGGA
TTCAGTCGTCACTCATGGTGATTTCTCACTTGATAACCTTATTTTTGACGAGGGGAAATTAATAGGTTGT
ATTGATGTTGGACGAGTCGGAATCGCAGACCGATACCAGGATCTTGCCATCCTATGGAACTGCCTCGGTG
AGTTTTCTCCTTCATTACAGAAACGGCTTTTTCAAAAATATGGTATTGATAATCCTGATATGAATAAATT
GCAGTTTCATTTGATGCTCGATGAGTTTTTCTAATCAGAATTGGTTAATTGGTTGTAACACTGGCAGAGC
ATTACGCTGACTTGACGGGACGGCGCAAGCTCATGACCAAAATCCCTTAACGTGAGTTACGCGTCGTTCC
ACTGAGCGTCAGACCCCGTAGAAAAGATCAAAGGATCTTCTTGAGATCCTTTTTTTCTGCGCGTAATCTG
CTGCTTGCAAACAAAAAAACCACCGCTACCAGCGGTGGTTTGTTTGCCGGATCAAGAGCTACCAACTCTT
TTTCCGAAGGTAACTGGCTTCAGCAGAGCGCAGATACCAAATACTGTTCTTCTAGTGTAGCCGTAGTTAG
GCCACCACTTCAAGAACTCTGTAGCACCGCCTACATACCTCGCTCTGCTAATCCTGTTACCAGTGGCTGC
TGCCAGTGGCGATAAGTCGTGTCTTACCGGGTTGGACTCAAGACGATAGTTACCGGATAAGGCGCAGCGG
TCGGGCTGAACGGGGGGTTCGTGCACACAGCCCAGCTTGGAGCGAACGACCTACACCGAACTGAGATACC
TACAGCGTGAGCTATGAGAAAGCGCCACGCTTCCCGAAGGGAGAAAGGCGGACAGGTATCCGGTAAGCGG
CAGGGTCGGAACAGGAGAGCGCACGAGGGAGCTTCCAGGGGGAAACGCCTGGTATCTTTATAGTCCTGTC
GGGTTTCGCCACCTCTGACTTGAGCGTCGATTTTTGTGATGCTCGTCAGGGGGGCGGAGCCTATGGAAAA
ACGCCAGCAACGCGGCCTTTTTACGGTTCCTGGCCTTTTGCTGGCCTTTTGCTCACATGTT
