>Addgene plasmid #132064 | pDONR221_SLC35A1 | depositor partial sequence | sequence record 253528 | Codon-optimized ORF of SLC35A1
ATGGCAGCACCTAGGGACAACGTGACCCTGCTGTTCAAGCTGTACTGCCTGGCCGTGATGACCCTGATGG
CAGCCGTGTACACAATCGCCCTGCGGTATACCAGAACATCTGATAAGGAGCTGTATTTCAGCACCACAGC
CGTGTGCATCACCGAAGTGATCAAGCTGCTGCTGAGCGTGGGCATCCTGGCCAAGGAGACAGGCTCCCTG
GGCAGGTTTAAGGCCTCTCTGCGCGAGAATGTGCTGGGCTCCCCCAAGGAGCTGCTGAAGCTGTCTGTGC
CTAGCCTGGTGTACGCCGTGCAGAACAATATGGCCTTTCTGGCCCTGAGCAACCTGGACGCAGCCGTGTA
CCAGGTGACCTATCAGCTGAAGATCCCATGCACCGCCCTGTGCACAGTGCTGATGCTGAATAGGACACTG
AGCAAGCTGCAGTGGGTGTCCGTGTTCATGCTGTGCGCAGGAGTGACCCTGGTGCAGTGGAAGCCAGCCC
AGGCCACAAAGGTGGTGGTGGAGCAGAACCCCCTGCTGGGCTTTGGAGCAATCGCAATCGCCGTGCTGTG
CTCCGGATTCGCAGGCGTGTACTTTGAGAAGGTGCTGAAGAGCTCCGACACCTCCCTGTGGGTGCGCAAT
ATCCAGATGTACCTGTCTGGCATCATCGTGACACTGGCCGGCGTGTATCTGTCTGATGGCGCCGAGATCA
AGGAGAAGGGCTTCTTTTACGGCTATACCTACTACGTGTGGTTCGTGATCTTTCTGGCAAGCGTGGGAGG
ACTGTACACCTCCGTGGTGGTGAAGTATACAGACAACATCATGAAGGGCTTCTCTGCCGCAGCAGCAATC
GTGCTGTCCACCATCGCCTCTGTGATGCTGTTCGGCCTGCAGATCACCCTGACATTTGCCCTGGGCACAC
TGCTGGTGTGCGTGAGCATCTACCTGTATGGCCTGCCCCGGCAGGATACCACATCTATCCAGCAGGGCGA
GACCGCCAGCAAGGAGAGAGTGATCGGCGTG
